Addgene plasmid #183167: pUC19/Mito-mChe
Purpose: Construct for transient expression of mitochondrion-targeted mCherry in plants.
Depositing lab: Yao-Guang Liu & Qinlong Zhu. Depositing organization: South China Agricultural University (SCAU). Publication: All-in-one: A Robust Fluorescent Fusion Protein Vector Toolbox for Protein Localization and BiFC Analyses in Plants. Han J, Ma K, Li H, Su J, Zhou L, Tang J, Zhang S, Hou Y, Chen L, Liu YG, Zhu Q. Plant Biotechnol J. 2022 Feb 18. doi: 10.1111/pbi.13790. PubMed 35179286.
Backbone
  Vector backbone: pUC19
  Vector type: Plant Expression
Growth in bacteria
  Bacterial resistance: Ampicillin, 100 μg/mL
  Growth temperature: 37°C
  Growth strain: DH5alpha
  Copy number: High Copy
Gene/Insert
  Gene/Insert name: Mito-mCherry (alt name: mitochondrion-targeted mCherry)
  Species: Synthetic
  Tag / fusion protein: OsCOX11, Oryza sativa cytochrome c oxidase assembly protein (N terminal on insert)
  Cloning method: Unknown
Terms and licenses: Academic/Nonprofit Terms; Industry Terms: Not Available to Industry
Depositor comments: Please note: Plasmid contains a M226T mutation in COX11 compared to the NCBI reference sequence XP_015628922.1. This mutations is not known to affect plasmid function.
How to cite: pUC19/Mito-mChe was a gift from Yao-Guang Liu & Qinlong Zhu (Addgene plasmid # 183167 ; http://n2t.net/addgene:183167 ; RRID:Addgene_183167)
