[The description below was written by a language model from this plasmid's Addgene catalogue record and pLannotate feature annotations shown in this document.]
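Description:
pUC19/Mito-mChe is a small, non-binary plant expression plasmid built on the pUC19 cloning backbone and intended for transient expression of a mitochondrial marker in plant cells. In E. coli it replicates from the high-copy ColE1/pUC origin and is selected with ampicillin through the bla (AmpR) gene and its promoter. Remnants of the pUC19 lac region (CAP site, lac promoter and operator, lacZα and MCS fragments) flank the inserted cassette. No plant selectable marker or T-DNA borders are annotated, which fits direct DNA delivery for transient assays rather than stable transformation.

The payload is a single expression cassette in which the constitutive CaMV 35S promoter drives a fusion of rice COX11 (OsCOX11, a cytochrome c oxidase assembly protein) to the N terminus of the monomeric red fluorescent protein mCherry, followed by the NOS terminator and polyadenylation signal. The COX11 portion directs the fusion to mitochondria, so that these organelles are labelled red. The automated annotation labels this segment as a fragment of human COX11, but that reflects a homology match; the catalogue entry identifies it as the Oryza sativa protein. The depositor notes an M226T substitution relative to the reference sequence that is not known to affect function. An attB1 site and a short T7 gene 10 ribosome binding site lie between the promoter and the coding region, probably carried over from earlier cloning steps. The tiny reverse-strand "chicken β-actin promoter" hit is most likely spurious.

The plasmid belongs to a toolbox of fluorescent fusion vectors for protein localisation and BiFC studies in plants. Within that set it would serve as a co-expressed red reference marker for judging whether a protein of interest localises to mitochondria.
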