Features (pLannotate 1.2.2; 18 found; start..end, strand, type, name):
    535..876     +  promoter       CaMV 35S promoter: strong constitutive promoter from cauliflower mosaic virus
    898..922     +  protein_bind   attB1: mutant version of attB; recombination site for the Gateway® BP reaction BP Clonase™
    934..954     +  RBS            RBS: efficient ribosome binding site from bacteriophage T7 gene 10 (Olins and Rangwala, 1989)
    966..984     -  promoter       chicken β-actin promoter (fragment): contains a 21-bp deletion relative to the standard chicken β-actin promoter
   1144..1680    +  CDS            COX11 (fragment): COX11_HUMAN - Experimental evidence at protein level: Swiss-Prot protein existence level 1. Exerts its effect at some terminal stage of cytochrome c oxidase synthesis, probably by being involved in the insertion of the copper B into subunit I. From Homo sapiens (Human).
   1696..2403    +  CDS            mCherry: mCherry is a basic (constitutively fluorescent) red fluorescent protein published in 2004, derived from Discosoma sp.. It is reported to be a very rapidly-maturing monomer with low acid sensitivity.
   2432..2684    +  terminator     NOS terminator: nopaline synthase terminator and poly(A) signal
   2737..2894    +  CDS            lacZα (fragment): LacZα fragment of β-galactosidase; lacZ fragment
   2900..2999    -  misc_feature   bom (fragment): basis of mobility region from pBR322
   3101..3136    -  CDS            rop (fragment): Rop protein, which maintains plasmids at low copy number; rop
   3231..3335    +  promoter       AmpR promoter: bla
   3336..4196    +  CDS            AmpR: β-lactamase; bla; confers resistance to ampicillin, carbenicillin, and related antibiotics
   4367..4955    +  rep_origin     ori: high-copy-number ColE1/pMB1/pBR322/pUC origin of replication
   5138..5230    +  CDS            lacI (fragment): lac repressor; lacI; The lac repressor binds to the lac operator to inhibit transcription in E. coli. This inhibition can be relieved by adding lactose or isopropyl-β-D-thiogalactopyranoside (IPTG).
   5243..5264    +  protein_bind   CAP binding site: CAP binding activates transcription in the presence of cAMP. E. coli catabolite activator protein
   5279..5309    +  promoter       lac promoter: promoter for the E. coli lac operon
   5317..5333    +  protein_bind   lac operator: The lac repressor binds to the lac operator to inhibit transcription in E. coli. This inhibition can be relieved by adding lactose or isopropyl-β-D-thiogalactopyranoside (IPTG). lac repressor encoded by lacI
   5370..5390    -  misc_feature   MCS (fragment): pUC18/19 multiple cloning site
>Addgene plasmid #183167 | pUC19/Mito-mChe | addgene full sequence | sequence record 367123 | Addgene NGS Result
GGCGCGCCATTACTCGCATCCATTCTCAGGCTGTCTCGTCTCGTCTCAGATTAGCCTTTTCAATTTCAGA
AAGAATGCTAACCCACAGATGGTTAGAGAGGCTTACGCAGCAGGTCTCATCAAGACGATCTACCCGAGCA
ATAATCTCCAGGAAATCAAATACCTTCCCAAGAAGGTTAAAGATGCAGTCAAAAGATTCAGGACTAACTG
CATCAAGAACACAGAGAAAGATATATTTCTCAAGATCAGAAGTACTATTCCAGTATGGACGATTCAAGGC
TTGCTTCACAAACCAAGGCAAGTAATAGAGATTGGAGTCTCTAAAAAGGTAGTTCCCACTGAATCAAAGG
CCATGGAGTCAAAGATTCAAATAGAGGACCTAACAGAACTCGCCGTAAAGACTGGCGAACAGTTCATACA
GAGTCTCTTACGACTCAATGACAAGAAGAAAATCTTCGTCAACATGGTGGAGCACGACACACTTGTCTAC
TCCAAAAATATCAAAGATACAGTCTCAGAAGACCAAAGGGCAATTGAGACTTTTCAACAAAGGGTAATAT
CCGGAAACCTCCTCGGATTCCATTGCCCAGCTATCTGTCACTTTATTGTGAAGATAGTGGAAAAGGAAGG
TGGCTCCTACAAATGCCATCATTGCGATAAAGGAAAGGCCATCGTTGAAGATGCCTCTGCCGACAGTGGT
CCCAAAGATGGACCCCCACCCACGAGGAGCATCGTGGAAAAAGAAGACGTTCCAACCACGTCTTCAAAGC
AAGTGGATTGATGTGATATCTCCACTGACGTAAGGGATGACGCACAATCCCACTATCCTTCGCAAGACCC
TTCCTCTATATAAGGAAGTTCATTTCATTTGGAGAGAACACGGGGGACTCTAGATCAACAAGTTTGTACA
AAAAAGCAGGCTCCGCGGCCGCCTTGTTTAACTTTAAGAAGGAGCCCTTCACCATGCCGCCGCCGCCGCC
GCCTTCGTTGGCCAGGCTCCACCAACGCCTCTCCCTCTCGCTCCTCCGGGGACGCTCCCCCCCCGCGGCG
GCCGACGCCTTCCTCCGCCGCGGGCTCGCCTCGTCCGCCTCCTCCTCCTCTTCCGCCGCCGCCGCCGCGG
CGGTGGCGGCGGCGGCGGCAGGCCGGGAGAAGAGCTCGAGGAGGACGCTAGCGTACCTGCTAGGCGTGGC
CGCGGCGATGGTCGGCGCCTCCTACGCCGCCGTCCCGCTCTACCGCCGCTTCTGCCAGGCCACCGGCTAT
GGCGGCACCGTCCAGCGCCGCGAGAGTGTGGAGGAGAAGATCTCACGACATGCTCGAGACGGAACAACAA
CTTCAAGAGAGATAATTGTCCAATTTAATGCTGACGTTGCTGATGGAATGCCGTGGAAATTCATTCCAAC
ACAGAGAGAAGTGAAGGTTAAACCTGGTGAAAGTGCTCTTGCATTTTATACTGCTGAAAATCGTAGTTCA
GCTCCAATAACTGGTGTATCCACATATAACGTAGCTCCTATGAAGGCTGCAATATATTTCAATAAGATAC
AATGTTTTTGCTTTGAGGAGCAAACACTTCTTCCAGGGGAGCAGATTGACATGCCGGTGTTCTTCTACAT
CGATCCTGAGTTTGAGACAGACCCCAAAACGGAAGGGGTGAACAATATTGTCCTTTCTTACACATTCTTT
AAGGTGAACGACAGTATGGTGAGCAAGGGCGAGGAGGATAACATGGCCATCATCAAGGAGTTCATGCGCT
TCAAGGTGCACATGGAGGGCTCCGTGAACGGCCACGAGTTCGAGATCGAGGGCGAGGGCGAGGGCCGCCC
CTACGAGGGCACCCAGACCGCCAAGCTGAAGGTGACCAAGGGTGGCCCCCTGCCCTTCGCCTGGGACATC
CTGTCCCCTCAGTTCATGTACGGCTCCAAGGCCTACGTGAAGCACCCCGCCGACATCCCCGACTACTTGA
AGCTGTCCTTCCCCGAGGGCTTCAAGTGGGAGCGCGTGATGAACTTCGAGGACGGCGGCGTGGTGACCGT
GACCCAGGACTCCTCCCTGCAGGACGGCGAGTTCATCTACAAGGTGAAGCTGCGCGGCACCAACTTCCCC
TCCGACGGCCCCGTAATGCAGAAGAAGACCATGGGCTGGGAGGCCTCCTCCGAGCGGATGTACCCCGAGG
ACGGCGCCCTGAAGGGCGAGATCAAGCAGAGGCTGAAGCTGAAGGACGGCGGCCACTACGACGCTGAGGT
CAAGACCACCTACAAGGCCAAGAAGCCCGTGCAGCTGCCCGGCGCCTACAACGTCAACATCAAGTTGGAC
ATCACCTCCCACAACGAGGACTACACCATCGTGGAACAGTACGAACGCGCCGAGGGCCGCCACTCCACCG
GCGGCATGGACGAGCTGTACAAGTAATAACTCGAGAAGCTCGAATTTCCCCGATCGTTCAAACATTTGGC
AATAAAGTTTCTTAAGATTGAATCCTGTTGCCGGTCTTGCGATGATTATCATATAATTTCTGTTGAATTA
CGTTAAGCATGTAATAATTAACATGTAATGCATGACGTTATTTATGAGATGGGTTTTTATGATTAGAGTC
CCGCAATTATACATTTAATACGCGATAGAAAACAAAATATAGCGCGCAAACTAGGATAAATTATCGCGCG
CGGTGTCATCTATGTTACTAGATCGGGCCAGGATACATAGATTACCACAACTCCGAGCCCTTCCACCGGC
GCGCCAATTCACTGGCCGTCGTTTTACAACGTCGTGACTGGGAAAACCCTGGCGTTACCCAACTTAATCG
CCTTGCAGCACATCCCCCTTTCGCCAGCTGGCGTAATAGCGAAGAGGCCCGCACCGATCGCCCTTCCCAA
CAGTTGCGCAGCCTGAATGGCGAATGGCGCCTGATGCGGTATTTTCTCCTTACGCATCTGTGCGGTATTT
CACACCGCATATGGTGCACTCTCAGTACAATCTGCTCTGATGCCGCATAGTTAAGCCAGCCCCGACACCC
GCCAACACCCGCTGACGCGCCCTGACGGGCTTGTCTGCTCCCGGCATCCGCTTACAGACAAGCTGTGACC
GTCTCCGGGAGCTGCATGTGTCAGAGGTTTTCACCGTCATCACCGAAACGCGCGAGACGAAAGGGCCTCG
TGATACGCCTATTTTTATAGGTTAATGTCATGATAATAATGGTTTCTTAGACGTCAGGTGGCACTTTTCG
GGGAAATGTGCGCGGAACCCCTATTTGTTTATTTTTCTAAATACATTCAAATATGTATCCGCTCATGAGA
CAATAACCCTGATAAATGCTTCAATAATATTGAAAAAGGAAGAGTATGAGTATTCAACATTTCCGTGTCG
CCCTTATTCCCTTTTTTGCGGCATTTTGCCTTCCTGTTTTTGCTCACCCAGAAACGCTGGTGAAAGTAAA
AGATGCTGAAGATCAGTTGGGTGCACGAGTGGGTTACATCGAACTGGATCTCAACAGCGGTAAGATCCTT
GAGAGTTTTCGCCCCGAAGAACGTTTTCCAATGATGAGCACTTTTAAAGTTCTGCTATGTGGCGCGGTAT
TATCCCGTATTGACGCCGGGCAAGAGCAACTCGGTCGCCGCATACACTATTCTCAGAATGACTTGGTTGA
GTACTCACCAGTCACAGAAAAGCATCTTACGGATGGCATGACAGTAAGAGAATTATGCAGTGCTGCCATA
ACCATGAGTGATAACACTGCGGCCAACTTACTTCTGACAACGATCGGAGGACCGAAGGAGCTAACCGCTT
TTTTGCACAACATGGGGGATCATGTAACTCGCCTTGATCGTTGGGAACCGGAGCTGAATGAAGCCATACC
AAACGACGAGCGTGACACCACGATGCCTGTAGCAATGGCAACAACGTTGCGCAAACTATTAACTGGCGAA
CTACTTACTCTAGCTTCCCGGCAACAATTAATAGACTGGATGGAGGCGGATAAAGTTGCAGGACCACTTC
TGCGCTCGGTCCTTCCGGCTGGCTGGTTTATTGCTGATAAATCTGGAGCCGGTGAGCGTGGGTCTCGCGG
TATCATTGCAGCACTGGGGCCAGATGGTAAGCCCTCCCGTATCGTAGTTATCTACACGACGGGGAGTCAG
GCAACTATGGATGAACGAAATAGACAGATCGCTGAGATAGGTGCCTCACTGATTAAGCATTGGTAACTGT
CAGACCAAGTTTACTCATATATACTTTAGATTGATTTAAAACTTCATTTTTAATTTAAAAGGATCTAGGT
GAAGATCCTTTTTGATAATCTCATGACCAAAATCCCTTAACGTGAGTTTTCGTTCCACTGAGCGTCAGAC
CCCGTAGAAAAGATCAAAGGATCTTCTTGAGATCCTTTTTTTCTGCGCGTAATCTGCTGCTTGCAAACAA
AAAAACCACCGCTACCAGCGGTGGTTTGTTTGCCGGATCAAGAGCTACCAACTCTTTTTCCGAAGGTAAC
TGGCTTCAGCAGAGCGCAGATACCAAATACTGTTCTTCTAGTGTAGCCGTAGTTAGGCCACCACTTCAAG
AACTCTGTAGCACCGCCTACATACCTCGCTCTGCTAATCCTGTTACCAGTGGCTGCTGCCAGTGGCGATA
AGTCGTGTCTTACCGGGTTGGACTCAAGACGATAGTTACCGGATAAGGCGCAGCGGTCGGGCTGAACGGG
GGGTTCGTGCACACAGCCCAGCTTGGAGCGAACGACCTACACCGAACTGAGATACCTACAGCGTGAGCTA
TGAGAAAGCGCCACGCTTCCCGAAGGGAGAAAGGCGGACAGGTATCCGGTAAGCGGCAGGGTCGGAACAG
GAGAGCGCACGAGGGAGCTTCCAGGGGGAAACGCCTGGTATCTTTATAGTCCTGTCGGGTTTCGCCACCT
CTGACTTGAGCGTCGATTTTTGTGATGCTCGTCAGGGGGGCGGAGCCTATGGAAAAACGCTAGCAACGCG
GCCTTTTTACGGTTCCTGGCCTTTTGCTGGCCTTTTGCTCACATGTTCTTTCCTGCGTTATCCCCTGATT
CTGTGGATAACCGTATTACCGCCTTTGAGTGAGCTGATACCGCTCGCCGCAGCCGAACGACCGAGCGCAG
CGAGTCAGTGAGCGAGGAAGCGGAAGAGCGCCCAATACGCAAACCGCCTCTCCCCGCGCGTTGGCCGATT
CATTAATGCAGCTGGCACGACAGGTTTCCCGACTGGAAAGCGGGCAGTGAGCGCAACGCAATTAATGTGA
GTTAGCTCACTCATTAGGCACCCCAGGCTTTACACTTTATGCTTCCGGCTCGTATGTTGTGTGGAATTGT
GAGCGGATAACAATTTCACACAGGAAACAGCTATGACCATGATTACGCCAAGCTTGCATGCCTGCAGGTC
CCC
